Addgene plasmid #200817: pCAGGS-MTS(S6A)-EGFP-V5
Purpose: expresses MTS(S6A)-EGFP-V5 in mammalian cells
Depositing lab: Hung-Chun Chang. Depositing organization: Lingang Laboratory.
Backbone
  Vector backbone: pCAGGS-AA-V5
  Backbone size w/o insert (bp): 4865
  Total vector size (bp): 5708
  Vector type: Mammalian Expression
Growth in bacteria
  Bacterial resistance: Ampicillin, 100 μg/mL
  Growth temperature: 37°C
  Growth strain: DH5alpha
  Copy number: High Copy
Gene/Insert
  Gene/Insert name: EGFP
  Insert size (bp): 843
  Mutation: Changed Serine 6 to Alanine in MTS
  Promoter: CAG
  Tag / fusion protein: V5 (C terminal on insert); mitochondrial targeting sequence (MTS) (N terminal on insert)
  Cloning method: Restriction Enzyme; 5′ cloning site NotI (not destroyed); 3′ cloning site MluI (not destroyed)
  Sequencing primers: 5′ GTTCGGCTTCTGGCGTGTGAC; 3′ TATGTCCTTCCGAGTGAGAGAC
Terms and licenses: Academic/Nonprofit Terms; Industry Terms: Not Available to Industry
How to cite: pCAGGS-MTS(S6A)-EGFP-V5 was a gift from Hung-Chun Chang (Addgene plasmid # 200817 ; http://n2t.net/addgene:200817 ; RRID:Addgene_200817)
