[The description below was written by a language model from this plasmid's Addgene catalogue record and pLannotate feature annotations shown in this document.]
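Description:
pCAGGS-MTS(S6A)-EGFP-V5 is a mammalian expression plasmid built on the pCAGGS-AA-V5 backbone, with a catalogued total size of about 5.7 kb. It is maintained in E. coli through a high-copy ColE1/pUC-type origin and selected with ampicillin via the β-lactamase gene and its own promoter. The backbone also carries short lac promoter/operator and lacI remnants. An SV40 origin of replication with an adjacent SV40 poly(A) signal is present as well; the origin could support episomal amplification in cells that supply large T antigen. No mammalian selection marker is annotated, which makes the plasmid mainly suited to transient transfection.

Expression is driven by the strong, broadly active CAG promoter, which consists of the CMV immediate-early enhancer, the chicken β-actin promoter and a chimeric β-actin/β-globin intron. The 843 bp insert, cloned between retained NotI and MluI sites, encodes an N-terminal mitochondrial targeting sequence fused to EGFP, followed by a C-terminal V5 epitope tag. The feature table identifies the targeting segment as a fragment of human TFAM, the mitochondrial transcription factor, so the MTS appears to come from that protein. Serine 6 of the MTS has been changed to alanine. The transcript ends at the rabbit β-globin polyadenylation signal; the short HBB fragment annotated just after the V5 tag is most likely residual β-globin sequence from the backbone.

The construct expresses a fluorescent, V5-detectable reporter carrying the mutant presequence. The record does not state the experimental rationale, but such a construct would plausibly be compared with a wild-type MTS version to test how this serine affects mitochondrial targeting or import.
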