Features (pLannotate 1.2.2; 19 found; start..end, strand, type, name):
      5..384     +  enhancer       CMV enhancer: human cytomegalovirus immediate early enhancer
    386..661     +  promoter       chicken β-actin promoter: No description available
    662..1678    +  intron         chimeric intron: chimera between introns from chicken β-actin and rabbit β-globin
   1745..1873    +  CDS            TFAM (fragment): TFAM_HUMAN - Also known as TCF6, TCF6L2. Experimental evidence at protein level: Swiss-Prot protein existence level 1. Binds to the mitochondrial light strand promoter and functions in mitochondrial transcription regulation (PubMed:29445193, PubMed:32183942). Component of the mitochondrial transcription initiation complex, composed at least of TFB2M, TFAM and POLRMT that is required for basal transcription of mitochondrial DNA (PubMed:29149603). In this complex, TFAM recruits POLRMT to a specific promoter whereas TFB2M induces structural changes in POLRMT to enable promoter opening and trappin
   1877..2593    +  CDS            EGFP: EGFP is a basic (constitutively fluorescent) green fluorescent protein published in 1996, derived from Aequorea victoria. It is reported to be a rapidly-maturing weak dimer with moderate acid sensitivity.
   2612..2653    +  CDS            V5 tag: epitope tag from simian virus 5
   2657..2734    +  CDS            HBB (fragment): HBB_PONPY - Experimental evidence at transcript level: Swiss-Prot protein existence level 2. Involved in oxygen transport from the lung to the various peripheral tissues. From Pongo pygmaeus (Bornean orangutan).
   2805..2860    +  polyA_signal   β-globin poly(A) signal: rabbit β-globin polyadenylation signal (Gil and Proudfoot, 1987)
   3245..3261    -  protein_bind   lac operator: The lac repressor binds to the lac operator to inhibit transcription in E. coli. This inhibition can be relieved by adding lactose or isopropyl-β-D-thiogalactopyranoside (IPTG). lac repressor encoded by lacI
   3269..3299    -  promoter       lac promoter: promoter for the E. coli lac operon
   3314..3335    -  protein_bind   CAP binding site: CAP binding activates transcription in the presence of cAMP. E. coli catabolite activator protein
   3348..3387    -  CDS            lacI (fragment): lac repressor; lacI; The lac repressor binds to the lac operator to inhibit transcription in E. coli. This inhibition can be relieved by adding lactose or isopropyl-β-D-thiogalactopyranoside (IPTG).
   3394..3416    +  promoter       SV40 promoter (fragment): SV40 enhancer and early promoter
   3440..3575    +  rep_origin     SV40 ori: SV40 origin of replication
   3595..3729    +  polyA_signal   SV40 poly(A) signal: SV40 polyadenylation signal
   3731..3785    -  CDS            lacI (fragment): lac repressor; lacI; The lac repressor binds to the lac operator to inhibit transcription in E. coli. This inhibition can be relieved by adding lactose or isopropyl-β-D-thiogalactopyranoside (IPTG).
   3968..4556    -  rep_origin     ori: high-copy-number ColE1/pMB1/pBR322/pUC origin of replication
   4727..5587    -  CDS            AmpR: β-lactamase; bla; confers resistance to ampicillin, carbenicillin, and related antibiotics
   5588..5692    -  promoter       AmpR promoter: bla
>Addgene plasmid #200817 | pCAGGS-MTS(S6A)-EGFP-V5 | addgene full sequence | sequence record 409561 | Addgene NGS Result
GGTCGACATTGATTATTGACTAGTTATTAATAGTAATCAATTACGGGGTCATTAGTTCATAGCCCATATA
TGGAGTTCCGCGTTACATAACTTACGGTAAATGGCCCGCCTGGCTGACCGCCCAACGACCCCCGCCCATT
GACGTCAATAATGACGTATGTTCCCATAGTAACGCCAATAGGGACTTTCCATTGACGTCAATGGGTGGAG
TATTTACGGTAAACTGCCCACTTGGCAGTACATCAAGTGTATCATATGCCAAGTACGCCCCCTATTGACG
TCAATGACGGTAAATGGCCCGCCTGGCATTATGCCCAGTACATGACCTTATGGGACTTTCCTACTTGGCA
GTACATCTACGTATTAGTCATCGCTATTACCATGGTCGAGGTGAGCCCCACGTTCTGCTTCACTCTCCCC
ATCTCCCCCCCCTCCCCACCCCCAATTTTGTATTTATTTATTTTTTAATTATTTTGTGCAGCGATGGGGG
CGGGGGGGGGGGGGGGGSGCGCCRGGGGGGGGGGGGGGGGGGGGGGGGGGGGGGGGGGSGAGGCGGAGAG
GTGCGGCGGCAGCCAATCAGAGCGGCGCGCTCCGAAAGTTTCCTTTTATGGCGAGGCGGCGGCGGCGGCG
GCCCTATAAAAAGCGAAGCGCGCGGCGGGCGGGAGTCGCTGCGCGCTGCCTTCGCCCCGTGCCCCGCTCC
GCCGCCGCCTCGCGCCGCCCGCCCCGGCTCTGACTGACCGCGTTACTCCCACAGGTGAGCGGGCGGGACG
GCCCTTCTCCTCCGGGCTGTAATTAGCGCTTGGTTTAATGACGGCTTGTTTCTTTTCTGTGGCTGCGTGA
AAGCCTTGAGGGGCTCCGGGAGGGCCCTTTGTGCGGGGGGAGCGGCTCGGGGGGTGCGTGCGTGTGTGTG
TGCGTGGGGAGCGCCGCGTGCGGCTCCGCGCTGCCCGGCGGCTGTGAGCGCTGCGGGCGCGGCGCGGGGC
TTTGTGCGCTCCGCAGTGTGCGCGAGGGGAGCGCGGCCGGGGGCGGTGCCCCGCGGTGCGGGGGGGGCTG
CGAGGGGAACAAAGGCTGCGTGCGGGGTGTGTGCGTGGGGGGGTGAGCAGGGGGTGTGGGCGCGTCGGTC
GGGCTGCAACCCCCCCTGCACCCCCCTCCCCGAGTTGCTGAGCACGGCCCGGCTTCGGGTGCGGGGCTCC
GTACGGGGCGTGGCGCGGGGCTCGCCGTGCCGGGCGGGGGGTGGCGGCAGGKGGGGGTGCCGGGCGGGGC
GGGGCCGCCKCGGGCCGGGGRGGGCTCGGGGGRGGGGCGCGGCGGCCCCCGGAGCGCCGGCGGCTGTCGA
GGCGCGGCGAGCCGCAGCCATTGCCTTTTATGGTAATCGTGCGAGAGGGCGCAGGGACTTCCTTTGTCCC
AAATCTGTGCGGAGCCGAAATCTGGGAGGCGCCGCCGCACCCCCTCTAGCGGGCGCGGGGCGAAGCGGTG
CGGCGCCGGCAGGAAGGAAATGGGCGGGGAGGGCCTTCGTGCGTCGCCGCGCCGCCGTCCCCTTCTCCCT
CTCCAGCCTCGGGGCTGTCCGCGGGGGGACGGCTGCCTTCGGGGGGGACGGGGCAGGGCGGGGTTCGGCT
TCTGGCGTGTGACCGGCGGCTCTAGAGCCTCTGCTAACCATGTTCATGCCTTCTTCTTTTTCCTACAGCT
CCTGGGCAACGTGCTGGTTATTGTGCTGTCTCATCATTTTGGCAAAGAATTCATATGCGGCCGCATGGCG
TTTCTCCGAGCCATGTGGGGCGTGCTGAGTGCCCTGGGAAGGTCTGGAGCAGAGCTGTGCACCGGCTGTG
GAAGTCGACTGCGCTCCCCCTTCAGTTTTGTGTATTTACCGAGGTGGTTTTCAAAGCTTGTGAGCAAGGG
CGAGGAGCTGTTCACCGGGGTGGTGCCCATCCTGGTCGAGCTGGACGGCGACGTAAACGGCCACAAGTTC
AGCGTGTCCGGCGAGGGCGAGGGCGATGCCACCTACGGCAAGCTGACCCTGAAGTTCATCTGCACCACCG
GCAAGCTGCCCGTGCCCTGGCCCACCCTCGTGACCACCCTGACCTACGGCGTGCAGTGCTTCAGCCGCTA
CCCCGACCACATGAAGCAGCACGACTTCTTCAAGTCCGCCATGCCCGAAGGCTACGTCCAGGAGCGCACC
ATCTTCTTCAAGGACGACGGCAACTACAAGACCCGCGCCGAGGTGAAGTTCGAGGGCGACACCCTGGTGA
ACCGCATCGAGCTGAAGGGCATCGACTTCAAGGAGGACGGCAACATCCTGGGGCACAAGCTGGAGTACAA
CTACAACAGCCACAACGTCTATATCATGGCCGACAAGCAGAAGAACGGCATCAAGGTGAACTTCAAGATC
CGCCACAACATCGAGGACGGCAGCGTGCAGCTCGCCGACCACTACCAGCAGAACACCCCCATCGGCGACG
GCCCCGTGCTGCTGCCCGACAACCACTACCTGAGCACCCAGTCCGCCCTGAGCAAAGACCCCAACGAGAA
GCGCGATCACATGGTCCTGCTGGAGTTCGTGACCGCCGCCGGGATCACTCTCGGCATGGACGAGCTGTAC
AAGACGCGTGAAGGTACCAGGGGTAAGCCTATCCCTAACCCTCTCCTCGGTCTCGATTCTACGTAAGAAT
TCACTCCTCAGGTGCAGGCTGCCTATCAGAAGGTGGTGGCTGGTGTGGCCAATGCCCTGGCTCACAAATA
CCACTGAGATCTTTTTCCCTCTGCCAAAAATTATGGGGACATCATGAAGCCCCTTGAGCATCTGACTTCT
GGCTAATAAAGGAAATTTATTTTCATTGCAATAGTGTGTTGGAATTTTTTGTGTCTCTCACTCGGAAGGA
CATATGGGAGGGCAAATCATTTAAAACATCAGAATGAGTATTTGGTTTAGAGTTTGGCAACATATGCCCA
TATGCTGGCTGCCATGAACAAAGGTTGGCTATAAAGAGGTCATCAGTATATGAAACAGCCCCCTGCTGTC
CATTCCTTATTCCATAGAAAAGCCTTGACTTGAGGTTAGATTTTTTTTATATTTTGTTTTGTGTTATTTT
TTTCTTTAACATCCCTAAAATTTTCCTTACATGTTTTACTAGCCAGATTTTTCCTCCTCTCCTGACTACT
CCCAGTCATAGCTGTCCCTCTTCTCTTATGGAGATCCCTCGACCTGCAGCCCAAGCTTGGCGTAATCATG
GTCATAGCTGTTTCCTGTGTGAAATTGTTATCCGCTCACAATTCCACACAACATACGAGCCGGAAGCATA
AAGTGTAAAGCCTGGGGTGCCTAATGAGTGAGCTAACTCACATTAATTGCGTTGCGCTCACTGCCCGCTT
TCCAGTCGGGAAACCTGTCGTGCCAGCGGATCCGCATCTCAATTAGTCAGCAACCATAGTCCCGCCCCTA
ACTCCGCCCATCCCGCCCCTAACTCCGCCCAGTTCCGCCCATTCTCCGCCCCATGGCTGACTAATTTTTT
TTATTTATGCAGAGGCCGAGGCCGCCTCGGCCTCTGAGCTATTCCAGAAGTAGTGAGGAGGCTTTTTTGG
AGGCCTAGGCTTTTGCAAAAAGCTAACTTGTTTATTGCAGCTTATAATGGTTACAAATAAAGCAATAGCA
TCACAAATTTCACAAATAAAGCATTTTTTTCACTGCATTCTAGTTGTGGTTTGTCCAAACTCATCAATGT
ATCTTATCATGTCTGGATCCGCTGCATTAATGAATCGGCCAACGCGCGGGGAGAGGCGGTTTGCGTATTG
GGCGCTCTTCCGCTTCCTCGCTCACTGACTCGCTGCGCTCGGTCGTTCGGCTGCGGCGAGCGGTATCAGC
TCACTCAAAGGCGGTAATACGGTTATCCACAGAATCAGGGGATAACGCAGGAAAGAACATGTGAGCAAAA
GGCCAGCAAAAGGCCAGGAACCGTAAAAAGGCCGCGTTGCTGGCGTTTTTCCATAGGCTCCGCCCCCCTG
ACGAGCATCACAAAAATCGACGCTCAAGTCAGAGGTGGCGAAACCCGACAGGACTATAAAGATACCAGGC
GTTTCCCCCTGGAAGCTCCCTCGTGCGCTCTCCTGTTCCGACCCTGCCGCTTACCGGATACCTGTCCGCC
TTTCTCCCTTCGGGAAGCGTGGCGCTTTCTCATAGCTCACGCTGTAGGTATCTCAGTTCGGTGTAGGTCG
TTCGCTCCAAGCTGGGCTGTGTGCACGAACCCCCCGTTCAGCCCGACCGCTGCGCCTTATCCGGTAACTA
TCGTCTTGAGTCCAACCCGGTAAGACACGACTTATCGCCACTGGCAGCAGCCACTGGTAACAGGATTAGC
AGAGCGAGGTATGTAGGCGGTGCTACAGAGTTCTTGAAGTGGTGGCCTAACTACGGCTACACTAGAAGAA
CAGTATTTGGTATCTGCGCTCTGCTGAAGCCAGTTACCTTCGGAAAAAGAGTTGGTAGCTCTTGATCCGG
CAAACAAACCACCGCTGGTAGCGGTGGTTTTTTTGTTTGCAAGCAGCAGATTACGCGCAGAAAAAAAGGA
TCTCAAGAAGATCCTTTGATCTTTTCTACGGGGTCTGACGCTCAGTGGAACGAAAACTCACGTTAAGGGA
TTTTGGTCATGAGATTATCAAAAAGGATCTTCACCTAGATCCTTTTAAATTAAAAATGAAGTTTTAAATC
AATCTAAAGTATATATGAGTAAACTTGGTCTGACAGTTACCAATGCTTAATCAGTGAGGCACCTATCTCA
GCGATCTGTCTATTTCGTTCATCCATAGTTGCCTGACTCCCCGTCGTGTAGATAACTACGATACGGGAGG
GCTTACCATCTGGCCCCAGTGCTGCAATGATACCGCGAGACCCACGCTCACCGGCTCCAGATTTATCAGC
AATAAACCAGCCAGCCGGAAGGGCCGAGCGCAGAAGTGGTCCTGCAACTTTATCCGCCTCCATCCAGTCT
ATTAATTGTTGCCGGGAAGCTAGAGTAAGTAGTTCGCCAGTTAATAGTTTGCGCAACGTTGTTGCCATTG
CTACAGGCATCGTGGTGTCACGCTCGTCGTTTGGTATGGCTTCATTCAGCTCCGGTTCCCAACGATCAAG
GCGAGTTACATGATCCCCCATGTTGTGCAAAAAAGCGGTTAGCTCCTTCGGTCCTCCGATCGTTGTCAGA
AGTAAGTTGGCCGCAGTGTTATCACTCATGGTTATGGCAGCACTGCATAATTCTCTTACTGTCATGCCAT
CCGTAAGATGCTTTTCTGTGACTGGTGAGTACTCAACCAAGTCATTCTGAGAATAGTGTATGCGGCGACC
GAGTTGCTCTTGCCCGGCGTCAATACGGGATAATACCGCGCCACATAGCAGAACTTTAAAAGTGCTCATC
ATTGGAAAACGTTCTTCGGGGCGAAAACTCTCAAGGATCTTACCGCTGTTGAGATCCAGTTCGATGTAAC
CCACTCGTGCACCCAACTGATCTTCAGCATCTTTTACTTTCACCAGCGTTTCTGGGTGAGCAAAAACAGG
AAGGCAAAATGCCGCAAAAAAGGGAATAAGGGCGACACGGAAATGTTGAATACTCATACTCTTCCTTTTT
CAATATTATTGAAGCATTTATCAGGGTTATTGTCTCATGAGCGGATACATATTTGAATGTATTTAGAAAA
ATAAACAAATAGGGGTTCCGCGCACATTTCCCCGAAAAGTGCCACCTG
